>Addgene plasmid #224588 | VPS13B^GFP | addgene full sequence | sequence record 449635 | Addgene NGS Result
TTGTTCCAAACTGGAACAACACTCAACCCTATCTCGGTCTATTCTTTTGATTTATAAGGGATTTTGGGGA
TTTCGGCCTATTGGTTAAAAAATGAGCTGATTTAACAAAAATTTAACGCGAATTAATTCTGTGGAATGTG
TGTCAGTTAGGGTGTGGAAAGTCCCCAGGCTCCCCAGCAGGCAGAAGTATGCAAAGCATGCATCTCAATT
AGTCAGCAACCAGGTGTGGAAAGTCCCCAGGCTCCCCAGCAGGCAGAAGTATGCAAAGCATGCATCTCAA
TTAGTCAGCAACCATAGTCCCGCCCCTAACTCCGCCCATCCCGCCCCTAACTCCGCCCAGTTCCGCCCAT
TCTCCGCCCCATGGCTGACTAATTTTTTTTATTTATGCAGAGGCCGAGGCCGCCTCTGCCTCTGAGCTAT
TCCAGAAGTAGTGAGGAGGCTTTTTTGGAGGCCTAGGCTTTTGCAAAAAGCTCCCGGGAGCTTGTATATC
CATTTTCGGATCTGATCAAGAGACAGGATGAGGATCGTTTCGCATGATTGAACAAGATGGATTGCACGCA
GGTTCTCCGGCCGCTTGGGTGGAGAGGCTATTCGGCTATGACTGGGCACAACAGACAATCGGCTGCTCTG
ATGCCGCCGTGTTCCGGCTGTCAGCGCAGGGGCGCCCGGTTCTTTTTGTCAAGACCGACCTGTCCGGTGC
CCTGAATGAACTGCAGGACGAGGCAGCGCGGCTATCGTGGCTGGCCACGACGGGCGTTCCTTGCGCAGCT
GTGCTCGACGTTGTCACTGAAGCGGGAAGGGACTGGCTGCTATTGGGCGAAGTGCCGGGGCAGGATCTCC
TGTCATCTCACCTTGCTCCTGCCGAGAAAGTATCCATCATGGCTGATGCAATGCGGCGGCTGCATACGCT
TGATCCGGCTACCTGCCCATTCGACCACCAAGCGAAACATCGCATCGAGCGAGCACGTACTCGGATGGAA
GCCGGTCTTGTCGATCAGGATGATCTGGACGAAGAGCATCAGGGGCTCGCGCCAGCCGAACTGTTCGCCA
GGCTCAAGGCGCGCATGCCCGACGGCGAGGATCTCGTCGTGACCCATGGCGATGCCTGCTTGCCGAATAT
CATGGTGGAAAATGGCCGCTTTTCTGGATTCATCGACTGTGGCCGGCTGGGTGTGGCGGACCGCTATCAG
GACATAGCGTTGGCTACCCGTGATATTGCTGAAGAGCTTGGCGGCGAATGGGCTGACCGCTTCCTCGTGC
TTTACGGTATCGCCGCTCCCGATTCGCAGCGCATCGCCTTCTATCGCCTTCTTGACGAGTTCTTCTGAGC
GGGACTCTGGGGTTCGCGAAATGACCGACCAAGCGACGCCCAACCTGCCATCACGAGATTTCGATTCCAC
CGCCGCCTTCTATGAAAGGTTGGGCTTCGGAATCGTTTTCCGGGACGCCGGCTGGATGATCCTCCAGCGC
GGGGATCTCATGCTGGAGTTCTTCGCCCACCCCAACTTGTTTATTGCAGCTTATAATGGTTACAAATAAA
GCAATAGCATCACAAATTTCACAAATAAAGCATTTTTTTCACTGCATTCTAGTTGTGGTTTGTCCAAACT
CATCAATGTATCTTATCATGTCTGTATACCGTCGACCTCTAGCTAGAGCTTGGCGTAATCATGGTCATAG
CTGTTTCCTGTGTGAAATTGTTATCCGCTCACAATTCCACACAACATACGAGCCGGAAGCATAAAGTGTA
AAGCCTGGGGTGCCTAATGAGTGAGCTAACTCACATTAATTGCGTTGCGCTCACTGCCCGCTTTCCAGTC
GGGAAACCTGTCGTGCCAGCTGCATTAATGAATCGGCCAACGCGCGGGGAGAGGCGGTTTGCGTATTGGG
CGCTCTTCCGCTTCCTCGCTCACTGACTCGCTGCGCTCGGTCGTTCGGCTGCGGCGAGCGGTATCAGCTC
ACTCAAAGGCGGTAATACGGTTATCCACAGAATCAGGGGATAACGCAGGAAAGAACATGTGAGCAAAAGG
CCAGCAAAAGGCCAGGAACCGTAAAAAGGCCGCGTTGCTGGCGTTTTTCCATAGGCTCCGCCCCCCTGAC
GAGCATCACAAAAATCGACGCTCAAGTCAGAGGTGGCGAAACCCGACAGGACTATAAAGATACCAGGCGT
TTCCCCCTGGAAGCTCCCTCGTGCGCTCTCCTGTTCCGACCCTGCCGCTTACCGGATACCTGTCCGCCTT
TCTCCCTTCGGGAAGCGTGGCGCTTTCTCATAGCTCACGCTGTAGGTATCTCAGTTCGGTGTAGGTCGTT
CGCTCCAAGCTGGGCTGTGTGCACGAACCCCCCGTTCAGCCCGACCGCTGCGCCTTATCCGGTAACTATC
GTCTTGAGTCCAACCCGGTAAGACACGACTTATCGCCACTGGCAGCAGCCACTGGTAACAGGATTAGCAG
AGCGAGGTATGTAGGCGGTGCTACAGAGTTCTTGAAGTGGTGGCCTAACTACGGCTACACTAGAAGGACA
GTATTTGGTATCTGCGCTCTGCTGAAGCCAGTTACCTTCGGAAAAAGAGTTGGTAGCTCTTGATCCGGCA
AACAAACCACCGCTGGTAGCGGTGGTTTTTTTGTTTGCAAGCAGCAGATTACGCGCAGAAAAAAAGGATC
TCAAGAAGATCCTTTGATCTTTTCTACGGGGTCTGACGCTCAGTGGAACGAAAACTCACGTTAAGGGATT
TTGGTCATGAGATTATCAAAAAGGATCTTCACCTAGATCCTTTTAAATTAAAAATGAAGTTTTAAATCAA
TCTAAAGTATATATGAGTAAACTTGGTCTGACAGTTACCAATGCTTAATCAGTGAGGCACCTATCTCAGC
GATCTGTCTATTTCGTTCATCCATAGTTGCCTGACTCCCCGTCGTGTAGATAACTACGATACGGGAGGGC
TTACCATCTGGCCCCAGTGCTGCAATGATACCGCGAGACCCACGCTCACCGGCTCCAGATTTATCAGCAA
TAAACCAGCCAGCCGGAAGGGCCGAGCGCAGAAGTGGTCCTGCAACTTTATCCGCCTCCATCCAGTCTAT
TAATTGTTGCCGGGAAGCTAGAGTAAGTAGTTCGCCAGTTAATAGTTTGCGCAACGTTGTTGCCATTGCT
ACAGGCATCGTGGTGTCACGCTCGTCGTTTGGTATGGCTTCATTCAGCTCCGGTTCCCAACGATCAAGGC
GAGTTACATGATCCCCCATGTTGTGCAAAAAAGCGGTTAGCTCCTTCGGTCCTCCGATCGTTGTCAGAAG
TAAGTTGGCCGCAGTGTTATCACTCATGGTTATGGCAGCACTGCATAATTCTCTTACTGTCATGCCATCC
GTAAGATGCTTTTCTGTGACTGGTGAGTACTCAACCAAGTCATTCTGAGAATAGTGTATGCGGCGACCGA
GTTGCTCTTGCCCGGCGTCAATACGGGATAATACCGCGCCACATAGCAGAACTTTAAAAGTGCTCATCAT
TGGAAAACGTTCTTCGGGGCGAAAACTCTCAAGGATCTTACCGCTGTTGAGATCCAGTTCGATGTAACCC
ACTCGTGCACCCAACTGATCTTCAGCATCTTTTACTTTCACCAGCGTTTCTGGGTGAGCAAAAACAGGAA
GGCAAAATGCCGCAAAAAAGGGAATAAGGGCGACACGGAAATGTTGAATACTCATACTCTTCCTTTTTCA
ATATTATTGAAGCATTTATCAGGGTTATTGTCTCATGAGCGGATACATATTTGAATGTATTTAGAAAAAT
AAACAAATAGGGGTTCCGCGCACATTTCCCCGAAAAGTGCCACCTGACGTCGACGGATCGGGAGATCTCC
CGATCCCCTATGGTCGACTCTCAGTACAATCTGCTCTGATGCCGCATAGTTAAGCCAGTATCTGCTCCCT
GCTTGTGTGTTGGAGGTCGCTGAGTAGTGCGCGAGCAAAATTTAAGCTACAACAAGGCAAGGCTTGACCG
ACAATTGCATGAAGAATCTGCTTAGGGTTAGGCGTTTTGCGCTGCTTCGCGATGTACGGGCCAGATATAC
GCGTTGACATTGATTATTGACTAGTTATTAATAGTAATCAATTACGGGGTCATTAGTTCATAGCCCATAT
ATGGAGTTCCGCGTTACATAACTTACGGTAAATGGCCCGCCTGGCTGACCGCCCAACGACCCCCGCCCAT
TGACGTCAATAATGACGTATGTTCCCATAGTAACGCCAATAGGGACTTTCCATTGACGTCAATGGGTGGA
GTATTTACGGTAAACTGCCCACTTGGCAGTACATCAAGTGTATCATATGCCAAGTACGCCCCCTATTGAC
GTCAATGACGGTAAATGGCCCGCCTGGCATTATGCCCAGTACATGACCTTATGGGACTTTCCTACTTGGC
AGTACATCTACGTATTAGTCATCGCTATTACCATGGTGATGCGGTTTTGGCAGTACATCAATGGGCGTGG
ATAGCGGTTTGACTCACGGGGATTTCCAAGTCTCCACCCCATTGACGTCAATGGGAGTTTGTTTTGGCAC
CAAAATCAACGGGACTTTCCAAAATGTCGTAACAACTCCGCCCCATTGACGCAAATGGGCGGTAGGCGTG
TACGGTGGGAGGTCTATATAAGCAGAGCTCGTTTAGTGAACCGTCAGATCGCCTGGAGACGCCATCCACG
CTGTTTTGACCTCCATAGAAGACACCGGGACCGATCCAGCCTCCGGACTCTAGAGCCACCATGCTCGAGT
CTTACGTTACACCCATCCTCATGAGTTACGTAAATAGATACATCAAAAATCTGAAGCCTTCTGACTTACA
GCTGAGTTTGTGGGGCGGCGACGTGGTCCTGTCGAAGCTAGAATTGAAGCTTGACGTGCTAGAACAGGAA
CTGAAACTCCCCTTCACCTTCTTGTCGGGCCACATCCACGAGCTCAGGATACATGTGCCATGGACCAAGC
TGGGTAGCGAGCCTGTGGTCATTACAATCAACACTATGGAATGTATCCTCAAGCTGAAGGATGGCATCCA
AGACGACCACGAGAGCTGCGGCAGTAACTCTACCAACAGAAGCACAGCCGAGTCGACCAAGAGCTCTATC
AAGCCACGGCGGATGCAGCAGGCCGCCCCCACTGACCCCGACCTCCCGCCTGGTTATGTACAGTCCCTGA
TCAGACGAGTGGTGAACAACGTGAACATCGTGATCAACAACCTAATCCTGAAGTACGTGGAAGACGACAT
TGTTCTGTCTGTGAACATCACATCTGCCGAATGCTACACCGTGGGGGAACTGTGGGACCGGGCTTTCATG
GACATAAGTGCCACAGACCTGGTGCTCCGCAAGGTGATAAATTTCAGCGACTGCACCGTGTGTCTTGATA
AGAGAAATGCCTCTGGCAAAATCGAGTTCTACCAAGATCCCCTCCTGTACAAGTGCTCTTTCAGAACTAG
ACTACACTTCACCTACGAGAATTTGAACAGCAAAATGCCCTCAGTCATTAAGATCCACACACTGGTGGAA
TCGCTAAAGCTGAGTATCACCGACCAACAATTACCTATGTTTATCAGGATCATGCAGCTGGGAATCGCCC
TGTACTACGGTGAGATCGGCAACTTCAAGGAGGGCGAGATCGAGGACCTGACATGTCACAACAAGGATAT
GCTGGGCAACATCACCGGATCTGAGGACGAGACTCGGATCGACATGCAGTACCCCGCCCAGCACAAGGGC
CAGGAATTGTACTCTCAACAGGATGAAGAGCAACCGCAGGGATGGGTTTCCTGGGCTTGGTCATTCGTGC
CCGCCATCGTCTCTTATGATGACGGAGAGGAAGACTTCGTCGGAAATGACCCTGCCTCAACCATGCACCA
GCAGAAAGCCCAGACCCTGAAGGACCCTATTGTGTCCATAGGCTTTTACTGTACCAAAGCCACCGTCACC
TTCAAGTTAACGGAGATGCAAGTGGAATCTAGTTACTATAGCCCTCAGAAGGTGAAAAGCAAGGAAGTAT
TATGTTGGGAACAGGAAGGCACCACCGTAGAGGCCCTCATGATGGGCGAGCCCTTTTTCGATTGTCAAAT
CGGCTTCGTGGGATGCAGGGCCATGTGCCTAAAGGGCATCATGGGCGTGAAAGACTTTGAAGAGAACATG
AATAGATCAGAAACAGAAGCCTGCTTCTTCATTTGCGGCGATAATTTGTCCACAAAAGGCTTTACATACC
TGACCAACTCCCTCTTTGACTATAGAAGCCCTGAGAACAACGGCACCAGAGCTGAGTTCATACTCGATAG
TACCCATCACAAAGAGACATACACCGAAATCGCCGGCATGCAGCGGTTCGGCGCCTTTTACATGGACTAC
CTGTACACCATGGAAAACACCAGCGGAAAAGGTAGCACAAACCAGCAGGACTTTAGCTCCGGAAAGTCCG
AAGACCTCGGTACAGTCCAGGAGAAGAGCACAAAGAGCCTAGTAATCGGCCCTCTGGACTTCCGGCTCGA
CTCCTCTGCCGTGCACAGAATCCTGAAAATGATCGTCTGTGCCCTGGAGCACGAGTACGAACCTTACTCT
CGGCTTAAAAGCGACATTAAGGACGAGAACGAGACCATCCTGAACCCTGAGGAGGTGGCGCTGTTAGAAG
AGTACATCCCTACCAGACACACTTCTGTGACACTACTGAAGTGCACCTGTACAATCAGTATGGCTGAATT
CAATCTGCTGGACCACCTGCTGCCCGTCATCATGGGCGAGAAGAACTCCTCCAATTTCATGAATACTACC
AATTTCCAGAGCCTGAGACCCCTTCCTAGCATCAGAATTCTAGTTGATAAGATCAACCTAGAGCACTCTG
TGCCAATGTACGCCGAGCAGCTTGTCCACGTGGTATCTTCACTCACCCAGCCTTCAGATAACCTGCTGCA
TTACTGTTACGTTCACTGCTACCTGAAGATCTTCGGCTTCCAAGCAGGCCTGACATCGCTCGACTGCTCT
GGATCATACTGCCTCCCAGTCCCCGTGATCCCCAGTTTTTCGACCGCTCTGTACGGAAAGTTACTGAAGC
TGCCAACCTGTTGGACCAAGCGTAGTCAGATCGCCATCACCGAAGGAATCTTCGAGCTGCCTAACCTGAC
AATCCAGGCCACCAGAGCTCAGACGCTGTTGCTCCAAGCCATCTACCAGTCTTGGTCCCACCTGGGCAAC
GTGAGCTCCTCTGCCGTGATCGAGGCCCTGATCAACGAGATCTTTTTGAGTATCGGCGTGAAAAGCAAGA
ACCCTCTGCCTACACTGGAAGGGAGCATCCAGAACGTGGAGCTGAAATACTGTTCAACAAGCCTTGTGAA
ATGCGCCAGCGGGACCATGGGAAGCATCAAGATTTGCGCTAAAGCTCCGGTGGACAGCGGCAAGGAAAAA
CTGATACCACTGCTGCAGGGCCCGAGCGACACCAAAGACCTCCACAGTACTAAGTGGCTGAATGAGAGCC
GAAAACCTGAGAGTCTCCTTGCCCCCGATCTGATGGCCTTCACCATCCAGGTGCCCCAATACATCGACTA
CTGCCACAATTCAGGGGCTGTGTTACTGTGCAGCATTCAGGGACTGGCTGTGAACATCGACCCCATTCTG
TACACCTGGCTCATCTATCAGCCACAAAAGAGAACCAGTCGTCACATGCAGCAGCAGCCCGTGGTAGCCG
TGCCTCTCGTGATGCCAGTGTGTCGCCGGAAAGAGGACGAGGTGTCTATCGGCAGCGCTCCTCTCGCAAA
GCAGCAGTCTTACCAGGCCTCGGAGTACGCCTCTAGCCCTGTGAAGACCAAGACCGTCACTGAATCTCGA
CCCCTTTCGGTCCCCGTGAAAGCCATGCTTAACATCTCTGAGTCCTGCAGAAGTCCGGAGGAGCGGATGA
AGGAATTCATCGGTATTGTGTGGAATGCCGTGAAACATCTCACACTGCAACTCGAGGTGCAAAGCTGCTG
TGTGTTCATCCCCAACGACTCTTTGCCTAGCCCTTCCACCATCGTGTCTGGCGATATCCCGGGGACTGTC
CGGAGCTGGTACCACGGCCAGACCAGTATGCCCGGCACTCTAGTACTCTGTCTTCCACAGATTAAAATTA
TCTCTGCCGGACACAAGTACATGGAACCTCTCCAGGAAATCCCATTCGTGATCCCTAGACCTATCCTGGA
AGAAGGCGATGCGTTCCCTTGGACAATCTCCCTCCATAATTTTTCGATCTATACACTGCTGGGAAAGCAG
GTTACGCTGTGCCTTGTGGAGCCAATGGGTTGCACATCTACCCTGGCCGTGACCTCGCAGAAACTGCTTG
CCACCGGACCAGACACCCGGCACTCATTCGTAGTCTGCTTGCATGTGGACTTAGAGTCCCTCGAAATCAA
ATGCTCTAACCCGCAGGTGCAGCTGTTTTACGAACTGACCGATATTATGAACAAGGTGTGGAACAAAATA
CAGAAACGGGGCAACCTTAACCTGAGCCCAACTAGCCCAGAGACAATGGCTGGGCCTGTGCCTACGAGTC
CCGTGAGATCCAGCATCGGTACCGCCCCTCCTGACACTTCTACCTGTTCGCCTTCCGCTGACATCGGCAC
AACTACCGAGGGGGACAGTATACAGGCTGGCGAGGAGTCTCCTGGCTCTGGCTCTTCAGGATCCGGCATG
GTGAGCAAGGGCGAGGAGCTGTTCACCGGGGTGGTGCCCATCCTGGTCGAGCTGGACGGCGACGTAAACG
GCCACAAGTTCAGCGTGTCCGGCGAGGGCGAGGGCGATGCCACCTACGGCAAGCTGACCCTGAAGTTCAT
CTGCACCACCGGCAAGCTGCCCGTGCCCTGGCCCACCCTCGTGACCACCCTGACCTACGGCGTGCAGTGC
TTCAGCCGCTACCCCGACCACATGAAGCAGCACGACTTCTTCAAGTCCGCCATGCCCGAAGGCTACGTCC
AGGAGCGCACCATCTTCTTCAAGGACGACGGCAACTACAAGACCCGCGCCGAGGTGAAGTTCGAGGGCGA
CACCCTGGTGAACCGCATCGAGCTGAAGGGCATCGACTTCAAGGAGGACGGCAACATCCTGGGGCACAAG
CTGGAGTACAACTACAACAGCCACAACGTCTATATCATGGCCGACAAGCAGAAGAACGGCATCAAGGTGA
ACTTCAAGATCCGCCACAACATCGAGGACGGCAGCGTGCAGCTCGCCGACCACTACCAGCAGAACACCCC
CATCGGCGACGGCCCCGTGCTGCTGCCCGACAACCACTACCTGAGCACCCAGTCCGCCCTGAGCAAAGAC
CCCAACGAGAAGCGCGATCACATGGTCCTGCTGGAGTTCGTGACCGCCGCCGGGATCACTCTCGGCATGG
ACGAGCTGTACAAGGGCGGCGGATCCGGCGGATTCAGTGATAGCGTGACCCTTGAACAGACCACTTCCAA
TATCGGTGGTACCAGTGGCCGGGTGTCTCTGTGGATGCAGTGGGTCTTGCCTAAAATCACAATTAAGCTG
TTCGCCCCTGACCCCGAGAATAAGGGTACCGAAGTGTGCATGGTGTCTGAACTGGAGGACCTGTCCGCCA
GCATTGACGTGCAGGACGTGTACACCAAGGTCAAGTGCAAGATCGAGTCCTTTAACATAGACCACTACCG
CTCTTCTCTGGGGGAGGAATGCTGGTCCCTGGGCCAGTGTGGCGGCGTGTTTCTTAGCTGCACCGATAAG
CTCAACAGACGCACCCTCCTTGTGAGACCTATCTCCAAGCAAGACCCCTTCAGTAACTGCTCCGGATTTT
TTCCTAGCACCACCACAAAGCTGCTGGACGGAACCCATCAGCAACACGGCTTCTTATCTCTGACCTACAC
CAAGGCTGTCACCAAGAACGTGAGACATAAGCTGACCAGCCGGAATGAGAGAAGATCTTTCCACAAGCTA
TCCGAAGGGCTCATGGACGGGTCCCCCCACTTCCTGCACGAAATACTGCTCTCCGCCCAAGCCTTCGACA
TAGTTCTGTACTTTCCCCTACTGAACGCCATCGCCAGCATCTTCCAGGCCAAGCTGCCTAAGACACAAAA
GGAAAAGCGGAAGAGCCCCGGACAGCCAATGCGGACTCACACACTCACCAGCAGAAACCTGCCCCTCATC
TACGTGAATACTTCGGTGATCAGAATCTTTATCCCCAAGACAGAAGAGATGCAGCCGACCGTGGAAGCCA
ACCAGGCCGCCAAAGAAGATACAGTGGTTCTAAAAATCGGCTCTGTTGCAATGGCCCCGCAGGCCGACAA
CCCTCTGGGAAGAAGCGTGCTGAGAAAGGATATCTATCAGCGGGCCCTGAACCTGGGCATACTGAGAGAC
CCTGGAAGCGAAATCGAAGACCGACAGTACCAGATCGATCTGCAGAGCATCAACATCGGCACGGCCCAAT
GGCACCAGCTGAAGCCTGAGAAGGAGTCTGTGTCCGGGGGCGTCGTTACAGAGACCGAAAGAAACTCCCA
AAACCCCGCCCTGGAGTGGAACATGGCGAGCAGCATAAGGCGGCACCAGGAGAGAAGAGCCATCCTGACC
CCTGTGCTCACAGATTTCTCAGTAAGAATCACCGGCGCTCCCGCAGTGATTTTTACTAAAGTGGTATCTC
CTGAAAACCTCCATACAGAAGAAATCCTCGTCTGCGGCCACAGTCTCGAGGTGAATATCACTACCAACCT
CGACTTCTTCCTGTCTGTCGCACAGGTCCAGCTGCTGCACCAGCTGATTGTGGCCAATATGACAGGCCTG
GAACCCAGCAACAAGGCTGCCGAAATTTCCAAGCAGGAACAGAAGAAGGTCGATATATTTGACGGAGGCA
TGGCCGAGACAAGCAGCCGGTACAGTGGCGCACAGGACAGCGGCATTGGATCTGATAGTGTCAAGATCAG
AATAGTGCAGATCGAGCAGCACAGCGGCGCCTCTCAGCATAGGATTGCAAGACCGTCCAGACAGTCAAGC
ATCGTGAAAAACCTGAACTTCATCCCCTTTGACATTTTCATCACCGCCTCAAGAATCAGCCTGATGACCT
ATAGCTGCATGGCTTTGAGCAAGTCAAAGTCCCAAGAACAGAAGAACAACGAAAAGACAGACAAATCTAG
CCTGAACCTACCCGAAGTAGATAGCGATGTGGCCAAGCCTAATCAGGCCTGCATCAGCACAGTCACAGCT
GAGGATCTACTGAGATCCTCCATCTCTTTTCCTAGTGGTAAAAAAATCGGGGTCTTATCATTGGAATCGC
TGCACGCCTCCACTAGAAGCTCTGCACGGCAGGCTCTAGGCATCACAATCGTGAGACAGCCTGGCAGAAG
AGGTACAGGCGACCTGCAGCTCGAGCCCTTCCTTTATTTCATCGTGTCCCAGCCTAGTCTCCTGCTGTCG
TGCCATCACAGAAAGCAGAGAGTGGAGGTTTCCATCTTCGACGCCGTTCTAAAGGGCGTCGCCTCTGACT
ACAAGTGTATTGACCCGGGAAAAACCCTGCCCGAGGCACTTGATTACTGTACCGTGTGGCTGCAAACCGT
GCCCGGCGAGATTGACTCCAAGTCCGGAATCCCTCCCAGTTTCATTACACTGCAAATCAAAGATTTCCTC
AACGGCCCTGCCGACGTGAACCTGGACATCAGTAAGCCTCTCAAAGCAAACCTGAGTTTCACAAAGCTGG
ATCAGATCAACCTGTTTCTGAAGAAAATAAAGAATGCCCACTCACTCGCTCACTCTGAGGAAACCTCTGC
CATGTCTAATACCATGGTGAACAAAGACGATCTGCCCGTGTCAAAGTACTATAGAGGCAAACTTAGTAAA
CCTAAAATTCACGGCGATGGAGTACAAAAGATCTCGGCCCAGGAAAATATGTGGCGAGCTGTCTCCTGCT
TCCAGAAAATTTCCGTTCAGACGACCCAGATCGTCATCAGTATGGAAACCGTTCCTCACACCTCGAAGCC
TTGTCTGCTCGCTTCTCTGTCCAATCTGAACGGCTCCCTGTCAGTGAAGGCCACACAGAAAGTGCCCGGA
ATCATTCTGGGCTCGTCTTTCCTGCTGTCAATCAACGACTTCCTGCTGAAGACCTCCCTTAAGGAACGGA
GCAGAATCCTGATTGGGCCATGCTGCGCCACAGCGAACCTGGAAGCTAAATGGTGCAAGCACTCTGGAAA
TCCTGGTCCTGAGCAATCTATCCCAAAGATCAGTATCGACCTTAGGGGCGGCCTGCTGCAAGTGTTCTGG
GGACAGGAGCACCTCAATTGCCTGGTGCTGCTGCACGAGTTACTGAATGGGTACCTAAATGAGGAGGGCA
ACTTCGAGGTACAGGTGAGTGAGCCTGTGCCACAGATGAGCAGCCCGGTTGAGAAGAATCAGACATTCAA
GAGCGAGCAGAGCTCAGATGATCTCAGAACTGGCCTGTTCCAGTACGTTCAGGATGCCGAGAGCCTGAAG
CTGCCTGGAGTGTACGAAGTTCTATTCTACAACGAGACTGAAGACTGCCCCGGCATGATGCTCTGGCGGT
ACCCAGAACCTAGAGTGCTGACCCTGGTGCGCATCACACCAGTGCCATTCAACACCACCGAAGATCCTGA
TATCAGTACCGCCGACCTGGGGGATGTGCTGCAGGTCCCTTGCAGCCTCGAATACTGGGATGAGCTGCAG
AAGGTATTCGTGGCCTTTAGAGAGTTCAATCTGTCTGAATCAAAGGTGTGCGAGCTGCAATTACCTGACA
TCAACCTCGTTAACGACCAGAAGAAACTGGTTTCTAGCGACCTGTGGCGGATCGTTCTTAACAGCTCACA
AAACGGCGCCGATGATCAGTCCAGTGCCTCGGAATCTGGCTCCCAGTCTACCTGCGACCCTCTCGTCACT
CCGACCGCGCTCGCCGCCTGCACACGGGTGGATAGCTGCTTTACCCCATGGTTCGTGCCCTCTCTGTGCG
TGAGCTTCCAGTTCGCCCACTTGGAATTTCACTTATGCCACCATCTGGATCAACTGGGCACCGCCGCCCC
CCAATACCTTCAGCCCTTCGTGAGCGACCGGAACATGCCTAGCGAGTTGGAGTACATGATTGTGTCTTTC
AGAGAGCCCCATATGTACCTGAGACAGTGGAACAACGGGTCTGTATGCCAGGAGATCCAATTCCTGGCCC
AGGCGGACTGCAAGCTCCTGGAGTGCAGAAACGTGACAATGCAGAGTGTGGTGAAACCTTTTTCTATCTT
CGGTCAGATGGCCGTGTCCTCCGACGTGGTGGAGAAACTGTTAGATTGTACCGTTATCGTAGACAGCGTC
TTTGTAAACCTGGGCCAGCATGTGGTTCATTCGTTGAACACTGCGATCCAGGCTTGGCAGCAAAATAAGT
GCCCTGAAGTGGAGGAACTGGTGTTCTCGCATTTCGTGATCTGTAACGACACACAGGAGACCCTGAGATT
CGGCCAGGTAGACACCGACGAAAATATTTTGCTTGCCTCTCTACACAGTCACCAATACTCCTGGAGATCC
CACAAGTCCCCTCAACTCCTGCACATCTGCATCGAGGGATGGGGCAACTGGCGGTGGAGCGAGCCATTCT
CCGTGGACCACGCCGGCACTTTTATTCGGACCATACAATATCGGGGGAGAACCGCTAGCCTCATCATCAA
GGTTCAGCAGCTGAACGGGGTCCAGAAGCAAATCATTATCTGTGGCCGTCAAATCATCTGCTCATACCTG
TCTCAGTCCATCGAGCTGAAGGTGGTGCAGCACTACATTGGCCAAGATGGCCAGGCCGTAGTTCGGGAAC
ACTTCGATTGCCTGACCGCCAAGCAGAAGCTGCCTTCCTACATCCTGGAGAACAATGAGCTTACAGAGCT
GTGCGTGAAGGCGAAGGGGGACGAGGACTGGTCCAGAGATGTTTGTTTAGAAAGCAAAGCACCGGAATAC
TCTATCGTAATCCAGGTGCCATCTAGCAACTCGTCTATCATCTACGTGTGGTGCACCGTGCTGACACTGG
AGCCCAACAGCCAAGTGCAGCAAAGAATGATCGTGTTTTCCCCACTGTTCATCATGAGATCCCACCTGCC
AGACCCAATCATCATCCACCTAGAAAAGAGATCTCTCGGCCTGTCCGAGACTCAGATCATACCTGGTAAG
GGCCAAGAAAAACCACTGCAGAATATCGAGCCTGATCTGGTGCACCACCTGACCTTCCAGGCTAGAGAAG
AGTACGATCCCTCCGACTGCGCCGTCCCAATCTCTACCTCTCTTATCAAGCAGATCGCAACAAAAGTGCA
CCCCGGCGGCACCGTCAACCAGATCCTGGACGAGTTCTACGGCCCTGAAAAGAGCCTGCAGCCCATCTGG
CCTTACAACAAAAAGGATTCCGACAGAAACGAGCAGCTGTCACAGTGGGACAGTCCAATGCGGGTGAAGT
TATCAATCTGGAAACCCTACGTGCGGACGTTACTGATAGAGCTGTTACCTTGGGCGTTGCTGATAAACGA
GTCAAAGTGGGACCTGTGGCTGTTTGAGGGCGAGAAAATCGTGCTTCAAGTACCAGCCGGCAAGATCATT
ATCCCTCCAAACTTCCAGGAGGCCTTTCAGATCGGCATCTACTGGGCCAACACCAACACCGTCCATAAGT
CTGTGGCCATTAAGTTAGTGCATAACTTGACCTCTCCTAAATGGAAGGACGGCGGCAACGGAGAGGTTGT
GACCCTGGACGAAGAGGCCTTCGTGGACACCGAGATCAGACTTGGTGCATTCCCTGGCCACCAGAAGCTG
TGTCAGTTCTGCATCAGCTCCATGGTCCAGCAGGGCATCCAGATCATTCAGATTGAAGACAAGACAACCA
TTATCAACAACACACCCTACCAGATCTTCTACAAACCTCAGTTATCCGTGTGTAACCCTCACAGCGGCAA
GGAATATTTCCGAGTGCCTGATTCTGCCACGTTCTCAATCTGCCCTGGCGGAGAGCAGCCTGCTATGAAG
TCCTCGTCCCTGCCTTGCTGGGATCTGATGCCAGACATCTCCCAGAGCGTACTCGACGCCAGTCTCCTAC
AGAAACAGATCATGCTGGGTTTCAGTCCAGCTCCAGGCGCCGACAGCAGCCAATGTTGGAGCCTTCCTGC
TATAGTTCGGCCCGAATTCCCTCGGCAGAGCGTGGCCGTGCCTTTAGGAAATTTCAGAGAAAACGGCTTT
TGCACAAGAGCCATTGTGCTAACATACCAAGAGCACCTGGGAGTGACTTACCTGACGCTGAGCGAAGATC
CATCTCCCAGAGTCATCATCCACAACAGATGCCCCGTTAAGATGCTGATTAAGGAGAACATTAAGGACAT
CCCGAAGTTCGAAGTGTACTGCAAGAAAATCCCGTCCGAGTGCAGCATACACCATGAACTCTACCACCAG
ATTTCCAGCTACCCCGATTGCAAGACGAAGGACCTGCTGCCCAGCTTGCTGCTGAGAGTGGAACCTCTGG
ACGAGGTGACTACAGAGTGGTCTGACGCCATCGACATCAACAGCCAGGGCACACAAGTAGTTTTCTTGAC
AGGATTTGGCTACGTCTACGTCGATGTCGTTCACCAGTGTGGCACTGTGTTCATTACTGTAGCCCCTGAA
GGGAAGGCTGGCCCCATTCTCACCAACACCAACAGAGCCCCGGAAAAAATTGTGACCTTTAAGATGTTCA
TCACACAACTGTCATTGGCTGTGTTTGATGATCTGACCCACCACAAAGCCAGCGCGGAGCTCCTGCGACT
CACCTTAGATAACATCTTTCTGTGCGTCGCCCCAGGCGCTGGCCCACTGCCTGGCGAGGAACCCGTCGCC
GCCCTGTTCGAGCTGTATTGCGTTGAGATTTGCTGCGGCGACCTACAACTGGACAACCAGCTGTACAACA
AAAGCAATTTCCACTTTGCCGTCCTGGTTTGCCAGGGCGAAAAGGCTGAACCAATCCAGTGTAGCAAGAT
GCAGAGCCTGCTTATCAGCAACAAGGAATTGGAGGAGTACAAGGAAAAGTGTTTCATCAAGCTGTGCATT
ACCCTGAACGAAGGCAAATCCATCCTCTGCGATATCAATGAATTTAGCTTCGAACTCAAACCAGCCAGAC
TGTACGTTGAGGATACATTCGTGTACTACATCAAGACTCTCTTCGACACATACCTGCCTAACAGCCGTCT
AGCCGGACACAGTACCCACCTGAGCGGTGGCAAGCAGGTGCTGCCTATGCAGGTGACCCAGCATGCCCGG
GCCCTGGTCAACCCCGTAAAGCTGAGAAAACTGGTTATCCAGCCAGTAAACCTGCTGGTGAGCATCCATG
CGTCGCTGAAGTTATATATCGCCAGCGACCATACCCCGCTGAGCTTCTCTGTGTTTGAGCGAGGACCCAT
CTTTACCACAGCCAGACAGCTGGTGCACGCCCTGGCAATGCACTACGCCGCCGGCGCCCTCTTTCGGGCT
GGCTGGGTGGTAGGCAGCTTGGATATCCTCGGTAGCCCTGCCAGCCTGGTGCGATCCATCGGAAACGGCG
TGGCTGACTTCTTCCGACTGCCCTACGAAGGCCTGACCAGAGGCCCTGGCGCCTTCGTTAGTGGCGTTAG
CAGAGGCACTACCTCATTCGTGAAGCACATCTCTAAGGGAACCCTTACTTCAATCACCAACTTAGCCACA
TCTCTCGCAAGAAACATGGACAGACTTAGCCTCGATGAGGAACACTACAACCGGCAGGAGGAGTGGCGGA
GACAGCTGCCTGAGTCGCTGGGGGAGGGACTGAGGCAGGGCCTGTCTCGGTTAGGCATCAGCCTGTTAGG
AGCCATCGCGGGAATCGTGGACCAGCCTATGCAGAATTTTCAGAAGACTTCTGAAGCCCAGGCCAGTGCC
GGCCACAAGGCTAAGGGAGTCATCAGCGGCGTTGGCAAGGGGATCATGGGCGTTTTCACTAAACCAATCG
GGGGCGCAGCCGAGCTGGTGAGTCAGACAGGCTACGGCATTCTGCACGGCGCAGGCCTGTCTCAGCTGCC
TAAACAACGGCATCAGCCATCTGACCTGCACGCCGACCAGGCTCCCAACAGCCACGTGAAGTACGTGTGG
AAGATGCTGCAGAGCCTGGGCAGACCTGAGGTGCATATGGCCCTGGACGTGGTGCTCGTGCGGGGCAGCG
GTCAGGAACACGAGGGCTGCCTGCTGTTAACCTCCGAGGTGCTGTTCGTCGTGAGCGTATCGGAGGATAC
CCAGCAGCAAGCTTTTCCTGTGACCGAGATCGACTGCGCCCAGGATTCTAAGCAGAACAACTTACTGACA
GTGCAACTGAAGCAGCCTAGAGTGGCCTGTGACGTAGAAGTCGACGGTGTGAGAGAGAGATTGTCCGAAC
AGCAGTACAACCGGCTGGTGGACTACATTACCAAGACGAGCTGCCACCTGGCCCCTAGCTGTAGCAGTAT
GCAGATCCCCTGTCCTGTTGTGGCCGCCGAACCCCCCCCCTCCACGGTGAAGACTTACCACTATCTGGTC
GACCCACATTTCGCCCAGGTGTTCCTTTCCAAGTTCACCATGGTGAAAAACAAGGCCCTCAGAAAGGGCT
TTCCCTGAACCGGTTAGTAATGAGTTTGATATCTCGACAATCAACCTCTGGATTACAAAATTTGTGAAAG
ATTGACTGGTATTCTTAACTATGTTGCTCCTTTTACGCTATGTGGATACGCTGCTTTAATGCCTTTGTAT
CATGCTATTGCTTCCCGTATGGCTTTCATTTTCTCCTCCTTGTATAAATCCTGGTTGCTGTCTCTTTATG
AGGAGTTGTGGCCCGTTGTCAGGCAACGTGGCGTGGTGTGCACTGTGTTTGCTGACGCAACCCCCACTGG
TTGGGGCATTGCCACCACCTGTCAGCTCCTTTCCGGGACTTTCGCTTTCCCCCTCCCTATTGCCACGGCG
GAACTCATCGCCGCCTGCCTTGCCCGCTGCTGGACAGGGGCTCGGCTGTTGGGCACTGACAATTCCGTGG
TGTTGTCGGGGAAGCTGACGTCCTTTCCATGGCTGCTCGCCTGTGTTGCCACCTGGATTCTGCGCGGGAC
GTCCTTCTGCTACGTCCCTTCGGCCCTCAATCCAGCGGACCTTCCTTCCCGCGGCCTGCTGCCGGCTCTG
CGGCCTCTTCCGCGTCTTCGCCTTCGCCCTCAGACGAGTCGGATCTCCCTTTGGGCCGCCTCCCCGCCTG
GAAACGGGGGAGGCTAACTGAAACACGGAAGGAGACAATACCGGAAGGAACCCGCGCTATGACGGCAATA
AAAAGACAGAATAAAACGCACGGGTGTTGGGTCGTTTGTTCATAAACGCGGGGTTCGGTCCCAGGGCTGG
CACTCTGTCGATACCCCACCGAGACCCCATTGGGGCCAATACGCCCGCGTTTCTTCCTTTTCCCCACCCC
ACCCCCCAAGTTCGGGTGAAGGCCCAGGGCTCGCAGCCAACGTCGGGGCGGCAGGCCCTGCCATAGCAGA
TCTGCGCAGCTGGGGCTCTAGGGGGTATCCCC
[124 nt withheld, positions 18513-18636]
C
[32 nt withheld, positions 18638-18669]
CA
[57 nt withheld, positions 18672-18728]
A
[49 nt withheld, positions 18730-18778]
CCTTTGACGTTGGAGTCCACGTTCTTTAATAGTGGACTC
Features (pLannotate 1.2.2; 18 found; start..end, strand, type, name):
    138..467     +  promoter       SV40 promoter: SV40 enhancer and early promoter
    534..1325    +  CDS            neo: KKA2_KLEPN - Also known as kan, nptII. Experimental evidence at protein level: Swiss-Prot protein existence level 1. Resistance to kanamycin, neomycin, paromomycin, ribostamycin, butirosin and gentamicin B. From Klebsiella pneumoniae.
   1351..1509    +  CDS            ble (fragment): BLE_KLEPN - Experimental evidence at protein level: Swiss-Prot protein existence level 1. Binding protein with a strong affinity to the bleomycin family of antibiotics. Binds to CL990; an antimitotic-antibiotic compound. From Klebsiella pneumoniae.
   1504..1625    +  polyA_signal   SV40 poly(A) signal: SV40 polyadenylation signal
   1696..1718    -  protein_bind   lac operator (fragment): The lac repressor binds to the lac operator to inhibit transcription in E. coli. This inhibition can be relieved by adding lactose or isopropyl-β-D-thiogalactopyranoside (IPTG). lac repressor encoded by lacI
   1722..1752    -  promoter       lac promoter: promoter for the E. coli lac operon
   1767..1788    -  protein_bind   CAP binding site: CAP binding activates transcription in the presence of cAMP. E. coli catabolite activator protein
   1801..1893    -  CDS            lacI (fragment): lac repressor; lacI; The lac repressor binds to the lac operator to inhibit transcription in E. coli. This inhibition can be relieved by adding lactose or isopropyl-β-D-thiogalactopyranoside (IPTG).
   2076..2664    -  rep_origin     ori: high-copy-number ColE1/pMB1/pBR322/pUC origin of replication
   2835..3695    -  CDS            AmpR: β-lactamase; bla; confers resistance to ampicillin, carbenicillin, and related antibiotics
   3696..3800    -  promoter       AmpR promoter: bla
   3867..3911    -  misc_feature   bom (fragment): basis of mobility region from pBR322
   4066..4445    +  enhancer       CMV enhancer: human cytomegalovirus immediate early enhancer
   4446..4649    +  promoter       CMV promoter: human cytomegalovirus (CMV) immediate early promoter
   8678..9394    +  CDS            EGFP: EGFP is a basic (constitutively fluorescent) green fluorescent protein published in 1996, derived from Aequorea victoria. It is reported to be a rapidly-maturing weak dimer with moderate acid sensitivity.
  17609..18197   +  misc_feature   WPRE: woodchuck hepatitis virus posttranscriptional regulatory element
  18263..18311   +  polyA_signal   HSV TK poly(A) signal: herpes simplex virus thymidine kinase polyadenylation signal (Cole and Stacy, 1985)
  18513..124     +  rep_origin     f1 ori (across the origin) (sequence partly withheld): f1 bacteriophage origin of replication; arrow indicates direction of (+) strand synthesis
