[The description below was written by a language model from this plasmid's Addgene catalogue record and pLannotate feature annotations shown in this document.]
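Description:
VPS13B^GFP is a pCDNA-type mammalian expression plasmid of about 18.8 kb that carries a codon-optimized, synthesized human VPS13B (also known as BLTP5B, CHS1 or COH1) open reading frame tagged with GFP. The feature table places a CMV enhancer and immediate-early promoter upstream of a very long unannotated region that ends in a WPRE and an HSV TK polyadenylation signal. The only annotated feature inside that region is an EGFP coding sequence, located roughly 4 kb downstream of the promoter and about 8 kb upstream of the WPRE. This layout, together with the caret in the name and the use of the same restriction site on both sides in the cloning record, indicates that the fluorescent protein is inserted internally in VPS13B rather than fused to a terminus. The VPS13B sequence itself was not recognised by the annotation tool, as would be expected for a recoded gene. The WPRE is a posttranscriptional element commonly included to raise transcript levels and expression.

The plasmid is propagated in E. coli using a high-copy ColE1/pUC-type origin and ampicillin resistance from the bla gene and its promoter. An f1 origin and remnants of lac regulatory sequences are also present. A separate cassette places a neomycin/kanamycin phosphotransferase gene under the SV40 enhancer/early promoter with an SV40 polyadenylation signal, which would allow G418 selection of transfected mammalian cells; a bleomycin-resistance fragment follows it. The stated purpose is expression of GFP-tagged VPS13B in mammalian cells, and the associated study concerns the localization of VPS13B at the Golgi complex and its functional relationship with FAM177A1.
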