Addgene plasmid #224588: VPS13B^GFP
Purpose: codon optimized GFP tagged VPS13B for expression in mammalian cells
Depositing lab: Pietro De Camilli. Publication: VPS13B is localized at the cis-trans Golgi complex interface and is a functional partner of FAM177A1. Ugur B, Schueder F, Shin J, Hanna MG, Wu Y, Leonzino M, Su M, McAdow AR, Wilson C, Postlethwait J, Solnica-Krezel L, Bewersdorf J, De Camilli P. bioRxiv [Preprint]. 2023 Dec 18:2023.12.18.572081. doi: 10.1101/2023.12.18.572081. PubMed 38187698.
Backbone
  Vector backbone: pCDNA
  Vector type: Mammalian Expression
Growth in bacteria
  Bacterial resistance: Ampicillin, 100 μg/mL
  Growth temperature: 30°C
  Growth strain: DH5alpha
  Copy number: Unknown
Gene/Insert
  Gene/Insert name: VPS13B^GFP
  Species: H. sapiens (human)
  Entrez Gene: VPS13B (a.k.a. BLTP5B, CHS1, COH1)
  Tag / fusion protein: GFP
  Cloning method: Restriction Enzyme; 5′ cloning site BAMHI (not destroyed); 3′ cloning site BAMHI (not destroyed)
  Sequencing primers: 5′ GGCGATGCGTTCCCTTGGAC
Resource information
  A portion of this plasmid was derived from a plasmid made by: This was synthesized by Genscript.
Terms and licenses: Academic/Nonprofit Terms; Industry Terms: Not Available to Industry
Depositor comments: Please visit https://doi.org/10.1101/2023.12.18.572081 for bioRxiv preprint.
How to cite: VPS13B^GFP was a gift from Pietro De Camilli (Addgene plasmid # 224588 ; http://n2t.net/addgene:224588 ; RRID:Addgene_224588)
