>Addgene plasmid #224588 | VPS13B^GFP | depositor partial sequence | sequence record 440066 | VPS13B^GFP
ATGCTCGAGTCTTACGTTACACCCATCCTCATGAGTTACGTAAATAGATACATCAAAAATCTGAAGCCTT
CTGACTTACAGCTGAGTTTGTGGGGCGGCGACGTGGTCCTGTCGAAGCTAGAATTGAAGCTTGACGTGCT
AGAACAGGAACTGAAACTCCCCTTCACCTTCTTGTCGGGCCACATCCACGAGCTCAGGATACATGTGCCA
TGGACCAAGCTGGGTAGCGAGCCTGTGGTCATTACAATCAACACTATGGAATGTATCCTCAAGCTGAAGG
ATGGCATCCAAGACGACCACGAGAGCTGCGGCAGTAACTCTACCAACAGAAGCACAGCCGAGTCGACCAA
GAGCTCTATCAAGCCACGGCGGATGCAGCAGGCCGCCCCCACTGACCCCGACCTCCCGCCTGGTTATGTA
CAGTCCCTGATCAGACGAGTGGTGAACAACGTGAACATCGTGATCAACAACCTAATCCTGAAGTACGTGG
AAGACGACATTGTTCTGTCTGTGAACATCACATCTGCCGAATGCTACACCGTGGGGGAACTGTGGGACCG
GGCTTTCATGGACATAAGTGCCACAGACCTGGTGCTCCGCAAGGTGATAAATTTCAGCGACTGCACCGTG
TGTCTTGATAAGAGAAATGCCTCTGGCAAAATCGAGTTCTACCAAGATCCCCTCCTGTACAAGTGCTCTT
TCAGAACTAGACTACACTTCACCTACGAGAATTTGAACAGCAAAATGCCCTCAGTCATTAAGATCCACAC
ACTGGTGGAATCGCTAAAGCTGAGTATCACCGACCAACAATTACCTATGTTTATCAGGATCATGCAGCTG
GGAATCGCCCTGTACTACGGTGAGATCGGCAACTTCAAGGAGGGCGAGATCGAGGACCTGACATGTCACA
ACAAGGATATGCTGGGCAACATCACCGGATCTGAGGACGAGACTCGGATCGACATGCAGTACCCCGCCCA
GCACAAGGGCCAGGAATTGTACTCTCAACAGGATGAAGAGCAACCGCAGGGATGGGTTTCCTGGGCTTGG
TCATTCGTGCCCGCCATCGTCTCTTATGATGACGGAGAGGAAGACTTCGTCGGAAATGACCCTGCCTCAA
CCATGCACCAGCAGAAAGCCCAGACCCTGAAGGACCCTATTGTGTCCATAGGCTTTTACTGTACCAAAGC
CACCGTCACCTTCAAGTTAACGGAGATGCAAGTGGAATCTAGTTACTATAGCCCTCAGAAGGTGAAAAGC
AAGGAAGTATTATGTTGGGAACAGGAAGGCACCACCGTAGAGGCCCTCATGATGGGCGAGCCCTTTTTCG
ATTGTCAAATCGGCTTCGTGGGATGCAGGGCCATGTGCCTAAAGGGCATCATGGGCGTGAAAGACTTTGA
AGAGAACATGAATAGATCAGAAACAGAAGCCTGCTTCTTCATTTGCGGCGATAATTTGTCCACAAAAGGC
TTTACATACCTGACCAACTCCCTCTTTGACTATAGAAGCCCTGAGAACAACGGCACCAGAGCTGAGTTCA
TACTCGATAGTACCCATCACAAAGAGACATACACCGAAATCGCCGGCATGCAGCGGTTCGGCGCCTTTTA
CATGGACTACCTGTACACCATGGAAAACACCAGCGGAAAAGGTAGCACAAACCAGCAGGACTTTAGCTCC
GGAAAGTCCGAAGACCTCGGTACAGTCCAGGAGAAGAGCACAAAGAGCCTAGTAATCGGCCCTCTGGACT
TCCGGCTCGACTCCTCTGCCGTGCACAGAATCCTGAAAATGATCGTCTGTGCCCTGGAGCACGAGTACGA
ACCTTACTCTCGGCTTAAAAGCGACATTAAGGACGAGAACGAGACCATCCTGAACCCTGAGGAGGTGGCG
CTGTTAGAAGAGTACATCCCTACCAGACACACTTCTGTGACACTACTGAAGTGCACCTGTACAATCAGTA
TGGCTGAATTCAATCTGCTGGACCACCTGCTGCCCGTCATCATGGGCGAGAAGAACTCCTCCAATTTCAT
GAATACTACCAATTTCCAGAGCCTGAGACCCCTTCCTAGCATCAGAATTCTAGTTGATAAGATCAACCTA
GAGCACTCTGTGCCAATGTACGCCGAGCAGCTTGTCCACGTGGTATCTTCACTCACCCAGCCTTCAGATA
ACCTGCTGCATTACTGTTACGTTCACTGCTACCTGAAGATCTTCGGCTTCCAAGCAGGCCTGACATCGCT
CGACTGCTCTGGATCATACTGCCTCCCAGTCCCCGTGATCCCCAGTTTTTCGACCGCTCTGTACGGAAAG
TTACTGAAGCTGCCAACCTGTTGGACCAAGCGTAGTCAGATCGCCATCACCGAAGGAATCTTCGAGCTGC
CTAACCTGACAATCCAGGCCACCAGAGCTCAGACGCTGTTGCTCCAAGCCATCTACCAGTCTTGGTCCCA
CCTGGGCAACGTGAGCTCCTCTGCCGTGATCGAGGCCCTGATCAACGAGATCTTTTTGAGTATCGGCGTG
AAAAGCAAGAACCCTCTGCCTACACTGGAAGGGAGCATCCAGAACGTGGAGCTGAAATACTGTTCAACAA
GCCTTGTGAAATGCGCCAGCGGGACCATGGGAAGCATCAAGATTTGCGCTAAAGCTCCGGTGGACAGCGG
CAAGGAAAAACTGATACCACTGCTGCAGGGCCCGAGCGACACCAAAGACCTCCACAGTACTAAGTGGCTG
AATGAGAGCCGAAAACCTGAGAGTCTCCTTGCCCCCGATCTGATGGCCTTCACCATCCAGGTGCCCCAAT
ACATCGACTACTGCCACAATTCAGGGGCTGTGTTACTGTGCAGCATTCAGGGACTGGCTGTGAACATCGA
CCCCATTCTGTACACCTGGCTCATCTATCAGCCACAAAAGAGAACCAGTCGTCACATGCAGCAGCAGCCC
GTGGTAGCCGTGCCTCTCGTGATGCCAGTGTGTCGCCGGAAAGAGGACGAGGTGTCTATCGGCAGCGCTC
CTCTCGCAAAGCAGCAGTCTTACCAGGCCTCGGAGTACGCCTCTAGCCCTGTGAAGACCAAGACCGTCAC
TGAATCTCGACCCCTTTCGGTCCCCGTGAAAGCCATGCTTAACATCTCTGAGTCCTGCAGAAGTCCGGAG
GAGCGGATGAAGGAATTCATCGGTATTGTGTGGAATGCCGTGAAACATCTCACACTGCAACTCGAGGTGC
AAAGCTGCTGTGTGTTCATCCCCAACGACTCTTTGCCTAGCCCTTCCACCATCGTGTCTGGCGATATCCC
GGGGACTGTCCGGAGCTGGTACCACGGCCAGACCAGTATGCCCGGCACTCTAGTACTCTGTCTTCCACAG
ATTAAAATTATCTCTGCCGGACACAAGTACATGGAACCTCTCCAGGAAATCCCATTCGTGATCCCTAGAC
CTATCCTGGAAGAAGGCGATGCGTTCCCTTGGACAATCTCCCTCCATAATTTTTCGATCTATACACTGCT
GGGAAAGCAGGTTACGCTGTGCCTTGTGGAGCCAATGGGTTGCACATCTACCCTGGCCGTGACCTCGCAG
AAACTGCTTGCCACCGGACCAGACACCCGGCACTCATTCGTAGTCTGCTTGCATGTGGACTTAGAGTCCC
TCGAAATCAAATGCTCTAACCCGCAGGTGCAGCTGTTTTACGAACTGACCGATATTATGAACAAGGTGTG
GAACAAAATACAGAAACGGGGCAACCTTAACCTGAGCCCAACTAGCCCAGAGACAATGGCTGGGCCTGTG
CCTACGAGTCCCGTGAGATCCAGCATCGGTACCGCCCCTCCTGACACTTCTACCTGTTCGCCTTCCGCTG
ACATCGGCACAACTACCGAGGGGGACAGTATACAGGCTGGCGAGGAGTCTCCTGGCTCTGGCTCTTCAGG
ATCCGGCATGGTGAGCAAGGGCGAGGAGCTGTTCACCGGGGTGGTGCCCATCCTGGTCGAGCTGGACGGC
GACGTAAACGGCCACAAGTTCAGCGTGTCCGGCGAGGGCGAGGGCGATGCCACCTACGGCAAGCTGACCC
TGAAGTTCATCTGCACCACCGGCAAGCTGCCCGTGCCCTGGCCCACCCTCGTGACCACCCTGACCTACGG
CGTGCAGTGCTTCAGCCGCTACCCCGACCACATGAAGCAGCACGACTTCTTCAAGTCCGCCATGCCCGAA
GGCTACGTCCAGGAGCGCACCATCTTCTTCAAGGACGACGGCAACTACAAGACCCGCGCCGAGGTGAAGT
TCGAGGGCGACACCCTGGTGAACCGCATCGAGCTGAAGGGCATCGACTTCAAGGAGGACGGCAACATCCT
GGGGCACAAGCTGGAGTACAACTACAACAGCCACAACGTCTATATCATGGCCGACAAGCAGAAGAACGGC
ATCAAGGTGAACTTCAAGATCCGCCACAACATCGAGGACGGCAGCGTGCAGCTCGCCGACCACTACCAGC
AGAACACCCCCATCGGCGACGGCCCCGTGCTGCTGCCCGACAACCACTACCTGAGCACCCAGTCCGCCCT
GAGCAAAGACCCCAACGAGAAGCGCGATCACATGGTCCTGCTGGAGTTCGTGACCGCCGCCGGGATCACT
CTCGGCATGGACGAGCTGTACAAGGGCGGCGGATCCGGCGGATTCAGTGATAGCGTGACCCTTGAACAGA
CCACTTCCAATATCGGTGGTACCAGTGGCCGGGTGTCTCTGTGGATGCAGTGGGTCTTGCCTAAAATCAC
AATTAAGCTGTTCGCCCCTGACCCCGAGAATAAGGGTACCGAAGTGTGCATGGTGTCTGAACTGGAGGAC
CTGTCCGCCAGCATTGACGTGCAGGACGTGTACACCAAGGTCAAGTGCAAGATCGAGTCCTTTAACATAG
ACCACTACCGCTCTTCTCTGGGGGAGGAATGCTGGTCCCTGGGCCAGTGTGGCGGCGTGTTTCTTAGCTG
CACCGATAAGCTCAACAGACGCACCCTCCTTGTGAGACCTATCTCCAAGCAAGACCCCTTCAGTAACTGC
TCCGGATTTTTTCCTAGCACCACCACAAAGCTGCTGGACGGAACCCATCAGCAACACGGCTTCTTATCTC
TGACCTACACCAAGGCTGTCACCAAGAACGTGAGACATAAGCTGACCAGCCGGAATGAGAGAAGATCTTT
CCACAAGCTATCCGAAGGGCTCATGGACGGGTCCCCCCACTTCCTGCACGAAATACTGCTCTCCGCCCAA
GCCTTCGACATAGTTCTGTACTTTCCCCTACTGAACGCCATCGCCAGCATCTTCCAGGCCAAGCTGCCTA
AGACACAAAAGGAAAAGCGGAAGAGCCCCGGACAGCCAATGCGGACTCACACACTCACCAGCAGAAACCT
GCCCCTCATCTACGTGAATACTTCGGTGATCAGAATCTTTATCCCCAAGACAGAAGAGATGCAGCCGACC
GTGGAAGCCAACCAGGCCGCCAAAGAAGATACAGTGGTTCTAAAAATCGGCTCTGTTGCAATGGCCCCGC
AGGCCGACAACCCTCTGGGAAGAAGCGTGCTGAGAAAGGATATCTATCAGCGGGCCCTGAACCTGGGCAT
ACTGAGAGACCCTGGAAGCGAAATCGAAGACCGACAGTACCAGATCGATCTGCAGAGCATCAACATCGGC
ACGGCCCAATGGCACCAGCTGAAGCCTGAGAAGGAGTCTGTGTCCGGGGGCGTCGTTACAGAGACCGAAA
GAAACTCCCAAAACCCCGCCCTGGAGTGGAACATGGCGAGCAGCATAAGGCGGCACCAGGAGAGAAGAGC
CATCCTGACCCCTGTGCTCACAGATTTCTCAGTAAGAATCACCGGCGCTCCCGCAGTGATTTTTACTAAA
GTGGTATCTCCTGAAAACCTCCATACAGAAGAAATCCTCGTCTGCGGCCACAGTCTCGAGGTGAATATCA
CTACCAACCTCGACTTCTTCCTGTCTGTCGCACAGGTCCAGCTGCTGCACCAGCTGATTGTGGCCAATAT
GACAGGCCTGGAACCCAGCAACAAGGCTGCCGAAATTTCCAAGCAGGAACAGAAGAAGGTCGATATATTT
GACGGAGGCATGGCCGAGACAAGCAGCCGGTACAGTGGCGCACAGGACAGCGGCATTGGATCTGATAGTG
TCAAGATCAGAATAGTGCAGATCGAGCAGCACAGCGGCGCCTCTCAGCATAGGATTGCAAGACCGTCCAG
ACAGTCAAGCATCGTGAAAAACCTGAACTTCATCCCCTTTGACATTTTCATCACCGCCTCAAGAATCAGC
CTGATGACCTATAGCTGCATGGCTTTGAGCAAGTCAAAGTCCCAAGAACAGAAGAACAACGAAAAGACAG
ACAAATCTAGCCTGAACCTACCCGAAGTAGATAGCGATGTGGCCAAGCCTAATCAGGCCTGCATCAGCAC
AGTCACAGCTGAGGATCTACTGAGATCCTCCATCTCTTTTCCTAGTGGTAAAAAAATCGGGGTCTTATCA
TTGGAATCGCTGCACGCCTCCACTAGAAGCTCTGCACGGCAGGCTCTAGGCATCACAATCGTGAGACAGC
CTGGCAGAAGAGGTACAGGCGACCTGCAGCTCGAGCCCTTCCTTTATTTCATCGTGTCCCAGCCTAGTCT
CCTGCTGTCGTGCCATCACAGAAAGCAGAGAGTGGAGGTTTCCATCTTCGACGCCGTTCTAAAGGGCGTC
GCCTCTGACTACAAGTGTATTGACCCGGGAAAAACCCTGCCCGAGGCACTTGATTACTGTACCGTGTGGC
TGCAAACCGTGCCCGGCGAGATTGACTCCAAGTCCGGAATCCCTCCCAGTTTCATTACACTGCAAATCAA
AGATTTCCTCAACGGCCCTGCCGACGTGAACCTGGACATCAGTAAGCCTCTCAAAGCAAACCTGAGTTTC
ACAAAGCTGGATCAGATCAACCTGTTTCTGAAGAAAATAAAGAATGCCCACTCACTCGCTCACTCTGAGG
AAACCTCTGCCATGTCTAATACCATGGTGAACAAAGACGATCTGCCCGTGTCAAAGTACTATAGAGGCAA
ACTTAGTAAACCTAAAATTCACGGCGATGGAGTACAAAAGATCTCGGCCCAGGAAAATATGTGGCGAGCT
GTCTCCTGCTTCCAGAAAATTTCCGTTCAGACGACCCAGATCGTCATCAGTATGGAAACCGTTCCTCACA
CCTCGAAGCCTTGTCTGCTCGCTTCTCTGTCCAATCTGAACGGCTCCCTGTCAGTGAAGGCCACACAGAA
AGTGCCCGGAATCATTCTGGGCTCGTCTTTCCTGCTGTCAATCAACGACTTCCTGCTGAAGACCTCCCTT
AAGGAACGGAGCAGAATCCTGATTGGGCCATGCTGCGCCACAGCGAACCTGGAAGCTAAATGGTGCAAGC
ACTCTGGAAATCCTGGTCCTGAGCAATCTATCCCAAAGATCAGTATCGACCTTAGGGGCGGCCTGCTGCA
AGTGTTCTGGGGACAGGAGCACCTCAATTGCCTGGTGCTGCTGCACGAGTTACTGAATGGGTACCTAAAT
GAGGAGGGCAACTTCGAGGTACAGGTGAGTGAGCCTGTGCCACAGATGAGCAGCCCGGTTGAGAAGAATC
AGACATTCAAGAGCGAGCAGAGCTCAGATGATCTCAGAACTGGCCTGTTCCAGTACGTTCAGGATGCCGA
GAGCCTGAAGCTGCCTGGAGTGTACGAAGTTCTATTCTACAACGAGACTGAAGACTGCCCCGGCATGATG
CTCTGGCGGTACCCAGAACCTAGAGTGCTGACCCTGGTGCGCATCACACCAGTGCCATTCAACACCACCG
AAGATCCTGATATCAGTACCGCCGACCTGGGGGATGTGCTGCAGGTCCCTTGCAGCCTCGAATACTGGGA
TGAGCTGCAGAAGGTATTCGTGGCCTTTAGAGAGTTCAATCTGTCTGAATCAAAGGTGTGCGAGCTGCAA
TTACCTGACATCAACCTCGTTAACGACCAGAAGAAACTGGTTTCTAGCGACCTGTGGCGGATCGTTCTTA
ACAGCTCACAAAACGGCGCCGATGATCAGTCCAGTGCCTCGGAATCTGGCTCCCAGTCTACCTGCGACCC
TCTCGTCACTCCGACCGCGCTCGCCGCCTGCACACGGGTGGATAGCTGCTTTACCCCATGGTTCGTGCCC
TCTCTGTGCGTGAGCTTCCAGTTCGCCCACTTGGAATTTCACTTATGCCACCATCTGGATCAACTGGGCA
CCGCCGCCCCCCAATACCTTCAGCCCTTCGTGAGCGACCGGAACATGCCTAGCGAGTTGGAGTACATGAT
TGTGTCTTTCAGAGAGCCCCATATGTACCTGAGACAGTGGAACAACGGGTCTGTATGCCAGGAGATCCAA
TTCCTGGCCCAGGCGGACTGCAAGCTCCTGGAGTGCAGAAACGTGACAATGCAGAGTGTGGTGAAACCTT
TTTCTATCTTCGGTCAGATGGCCGTGTCCTCCGACGTGGTGGAGAAACTGTTAGATTGTACCGTTATCGT
AGACAGCGTCTTTGTAAACCTGGGCCAGCATGTGGTTCATTCGTTGAACACTGCGATCCAGGCTTGGCAG
CAAAATAAGTGCCCTGAAGTGGAGGAACTGGTGTTCTCGCATTTCGTGATCTGTAACGACACACAGGAGA
CCCTGAGATTCGGCCAGGTAGACACCGACGAAAATATTTTGCTTGCCTCTCTACACAGTCACCAATACTC
CTGGAGATCCCACAAGTCCCCTCAACTCCTGCACATCTGCATCGAGGGATGGGGCAACTGGCGGTGGAGC
GAGCCATTCTCCGTGGACCACGCCGGCACTTTTATTCGGACCATACAATATCGGGGGAGAACCGCTAGCC
TCATCATCAAGGTTCAGCAGCTGAACGGGGTCCAGAAGCAAATCATTATCTGTGGCCGTCAAATCATCTG
CTCATACCTGTCTCAGTCCATCGAGCTGAAGGTGGTGCAGCACTACATTGGCCAAGATGGCCAGGCCGTA
GTTCGGGAACACTTCGATTGCCTGACCGCCAAGCAGAAGCTGCCTTCCTACATCCTGGAGAACAATGAGC
TTACAGAGCTGTGCGTGAAGGCGAAGGGGGACGAGGACTGGTCCAGAGATGTTTGTTTAGAAAGCAAAGC
ACCGGAATACTCTATCGTAATCCAGGTGCCATCTAGCAACTCGTCTATCATCTACGTGTGGTGCACCGTG
CTGACACTGGAGCCCAACAGCCAAGTGCAGCAAAGAATGATCGTGTTTTCCCCACTGTTCATCATGAGAT
CCCACCTGCCAGACCCAATCATCATCCACCTAGAAAAGAGATCTCTCGGCCTGTCCGAGACTCAGATCAT
ACCTGGTAAGGGCCAAGAAAAACCACTGCAGAATATCGAGCCTGATCTGGTGCACCACCTGACCTTCCAG
GCTAGAGAAGAGTACGATCCCTCCGACTGCGCCGTCCCAATCTCTACCTCTCTTATCAAGCAGATCGCAA
CAAAAGTGCACCCCGGCGGCACCGTCAACCAGATCCTGGACGAGTTCTACGGCCCTGAAAAGAGCCTGCA
GCCCATCTGGCCTTACAACAAAAAGGATTCCGACAGAAACGAGCAGCTGTCACAGTGGGACAGTCCAATG
CGGGTGAAGTTATCAATCTGGAAACCCTACGTGCGGACGTTACTGATAGAGCTGTTACCTTGGGCGTTGC
TGATAAACGAGTCAAAGTGGGACCTGTGGCTGTTTGAGGGCGAGAAAATCGTGCTTCAAGTACCAGCCGG
CAAGATCATTATCCCTCCAAACTTCCAGGAGGCCTTTCAGATCGGCATCTACTGGGCCAACACCAACACC
GTCCATAAGTCTGTGGCCATTAAGTTAGTGCATAACTTGACCTCTCCTAAATGGAAGGACGGCGGCAACG
GAGAGGTTGTGACCCTGGACGAAGAGGCCTTCGTGGACACCGAGATCAGACTTGGTGCATTCCCTGGCCA
CCAGAAGCTGTGTCAGTTCTGCATCAGCTCCATGGTCCAGCAGGGCATCCAGATCATTCAGATTGAAGAC
AAGACAACCATTATCAACAACACACCCTACCAGATCTTCTACAAACCTCAGTTATCCGTGTGTAACCCTC
ACAGCGGCAAGGAATATTTCCGAGTGCCTGATTCTGCCACGTTCTCAATCTGCCCTGGCGGAGAGCAGCC
TGCTATGAAGTCCTCGTCCCTGCCTTGCTGGGATCTGATGCCAGACATCTCCCAGAGCGTACTCGACGCC
AGTCTCCTACAGAAACAGATCATGCTGGGTTTCAGTCCAGCTCCAGGCGCCGACAGCAGCCAATGTTGGA
GCCTTCCTGCTATAGTTCGGCCCGAATTCCCTCGGCAGAGCGTGGCCGTGCCTTTAGGAAATTTCAGAGA
AAACGGCTTTTGCACAAGAGCCATTGTGCTAACATACCAAGAGCACCTGGGAGTGACTTACCTGACGCTG
AGCGAAGATCCATCTCCCAGAGTCATCATCCACAACAGATGCCCCGTTAAGATGCTGATTAAGGAGAACA
TTAAGGACATCCCGAAGTTCGAAGTGTACTGCAAGAAAATCCCGTCCGAGTGCAGCATACACCATGAACT
CTACCACCAGATTTCCAGCTACCCCGATTGCAAGACGAAGGACCTGCTGCCCAGCTTGCTGCTGAGAGTG
GAACCTCTGGACGAGGTGACTACAGAGTGGTCTGACGCCATCGACATCAACAGCCAGGGCACACAAGTAG
TTTTCTTGACAGGATTTGGCTACGTCTACGTCGATGTCGTTCACCAGTGTGGCACTGTGTTCATTACTGT
AGCCCCTGAAGGGAAGGCTGGCCCCATTCTCACCAACACCAACAGAGCCCCGGAAAAAATTGTGACCTTT
AAGATGTTCATCACACAACTGTCATTGGCTGTGTTTGATGATCTGACCCACCACAAAGCCAGCGCGGAGC
TCCTGCGACTCACCTTAGATAACATCTTTCTGTGCGTCGCCCCAGGCGCTGGCCCACTGCCTGGCGAGGA
ACCCGTCGCCGCCCTGTTCGAGCTGTATTGCGTTGAGATTTGCTGCGGCGACCTACAACTGGACAACCAG
CTGTACAACAAAAGCAATTTCCACTTTGCCGTCCTGGTTTGCCAGGGCGAAAAGGCTGAACCAATCCAGT
GTAGCAAGATGCAGAGCCTGCTTATCAGCAACAAGGAATTGGAGGAGTACAAGGAAAAGTGTTTCATCAA
GCTGTGCATTACCCTGAACGAAGGCAAATCCATCCTCTGCGATATCAATGAATTTAGCTTCGAACTCAAA
CCAGCCAGACTGTACGTTGAGGATACATTCGTGTACTACATCAAGACTCTCTTCGACACATACCTGCCTA
ACAGCCGTCTAGCCGGACACAGTACCCACCTGAGCGGTGGCAAGCAGGTGCTGCCTATGCAGGTGACCCA
GCATGCCCGGGCCCTGGTCAACCCCGTAAAGCTGAGAAAACTGGTTATCCAGCCAGTAAACCTGCTGGTG
AGCATCCATGCGTCGCTGAAGTTATATATCGCCAGCGACCATACCCCGCTGAGCTTCTCTGTGTTTGAGC
GAGGACCCATCTTTACCACAGCCAGACAGCTGGTGCACGCCCTGGCAATGCACTACGCCGCCGGCGCCCT
CTTTCGGGCTGGCTGGGTGGTAGGCAGCTTGGATATCCTCGGTAGCCCTGCCAGCCTGGTGCGATCCATC
GGAAACGGCGTGGCTGACTTCTTCCGACTGCCCTACGAAGGCCTGACCAGAGGCCCTGGCGCCTTCGTTA
GTGGCGTTAGCAGAGGCACTACCTCATTCGTGAAGCACATCTCTAAGGGAACCCTTACTTCAATCACCAA
CTTAGCCACATCTCTCGCAAGAAACATGGACAGACTTAGCCTCGATGAGGAACACTACAACCGGCAGGAG
GAGTGGCGGAGACAGCTGCCTGAGTCGCTGGGGGAGGGACTGAGGCAGGGCCTGTCTCGGTTAGGCATCA
GCCTGTTAGGAGCCATCGCGGGAATCGTGGACCAGCCTATGCAGAATTTTCAGAAGACTTCTGAAGCCCA
GGCCAGTGCCGGCCACAAGGCTAAGGGAGTCATCAGCGGCGTTGGCAAGGGGATCATGGGCGTTTTCACT
AAACCAATCGGGGGCGCAGCCGAGCTGGTGAGTCAGACAGGCTACGGCATTCTGCACGGCGCAGGCCTGT
CTCAGCTGCCTAAACAACGGCATCAGCCATCTGACCTGCACGCCGACCAGGCTCCCAACAGCCACGTGAA
GTACGTGTGGAAGATGCTGCAGAGCCTGGGCAGACCTGAGGTGCATATGGCCCTGGACGTGGTGCTCGTG
CGGGGCAGCGGTCAGGAACACGAGGGCTGCCTGCTGTTAACCTCCGAGGTGCTGTTCGTCGTGAGCGTAT
CGGAGGATACCCAGCAGCAAGCTTTTCCTGTGACCGAGATCGACTGCGCCCAGGATTCTAAGCAGAACAA
CTTACTGACAGTGCAACTGAAGCAGCCTAGAGTGGCCTGTGACGTAGAAGTCGACGGTGTGAGAGAGAGA
TTGTCCGAACAGCAGTACAACCGGCTGGTGGACTACATTACCAAGACGAGCTGCCACCTGGCCCCTAGCT
GTAGCAGTATGCAGATCCCCTGTCCTGTTGTGGCCGCCGAACCCCCCCCCTCCACGGTGAAGACTTACCA
CTATCTGGTCGACCCACATTTCGCCCAGGTGTTCCTTTCCAAGTTCACCATGGTGAAAAACAAGGCCCTC
AGAAAGGGCTTTCCCTGA
